>Addgene plasmid #16254 | pcDNA3 myc card9 mutant | addgene partial sequence | sequence record 22534 | 16254 with BGHrev
TGACCTATAGAATAGGGCCCTCTAGATGCATGCTCGAGCGGCCGCCAGTGTGATGGATATCTGCAGAATT
CTCAGGCGCCCTCGGCGTCGGCGTTGTCGGCGCCCGTGGTGTTCTCCCGGTCCTCCTCCCCCTGCCGCCA
TCCTTTCTGCATCTTCCTGAGGGCGCGCTTCCTGCGGTAGTTCTCAAAACTCTCTTTGAGGCGCCGCCGC
TCCTTCTCGGGCGGCTCCCCGCTGCTCAGGCCTGCGTCATGGGGGTTCCGCAAAACCTGCTCCTGGTGCA
GAGCTGCAAAGGGCTGTTTCGGGCTCCCCCCGCCGGCAAGGCAGCCTTTGTCTGAGAGCTGGGTGTCCTC
CAGGTCCTGGGGGAGTGAGAGCTCCTGGGACCTCCTGGGTGAGCCATCTTCCAGGTCGGAGCTCAGGACG
AGCGTCTCCAGCTGCTGCCGCCTGAGCCTGCCCTCCACGGCCAGTAGCTGCGCCTCACACTGGAACACCT
GCAGCTGCAGCTCATCCGCCTTCTCGCCCAGCTCCCGCACCTGCTTGCGCAGCGCGTCCTTCTCCTGCAG
GCCCCGGGCGTGCTGTGCGTGCAGCTCCTCCCGCGTGGCTATGGCCTGGTCCCGCTCAATGGCGACCTCC
TCCATCTGCAGCAGGATGGCCTCGATGCGGTCCTTGTACATCTTGGAGTCCTTACGTAGTGCCAGGCACT
GCAGCTCGAACATCTCCTTCTCCT
