[The description below was written by a language model from this plasmid's Addgene catalogue record.]
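Description:
pcDNA3 myc card9 mutant is a mammalian expression plasmid built on the Invitrogen pcDNA3 backbone (about 5.4 kb without insert). It is propagated in E. coli as a high-copy plasmid under ampicillin selection, and it carries a neomycin resistance marker so that transfected mammalian cells can be selected with G418. No feature table accompanies the record, so the regulatory elements are not itemised. pcDNA3 is a standard vector in which inserts are expressed from the CMV immediate-early promoter, with a T7 promoter just upstream of the cloning site, which fits the listed T7 sequencing primer.

The insert is a roughly 1.6 kb human CARD9 (caspase recruitment domain family, member 9) coding sequence with a myc epitope tag at its N terminus, which allows the protein to be detected or immunoprecipitated with anti-myc antibodies. It was cloned by restriction enzymes: a BamHI/BglII junction at the 5′ end was destroyed in the process, and the EcoRI site at the 3′ end remains intact. The construct is described as identical to the wild-type pcDNA3-myc-card9 plasmid except for four alanine substitutions clustered near the C terminus: S528A, T531A, T533A and S536A.

Replacing serines and threonines with alanine removes potential phosphorylation sites. The associated publication concerns pVHL acting as an adaptor for inhibitory phosphorylation of Card9, an NF-κB agonist, by the kinase CK2. The mutant is therefore most plausibly a phosphorylation-deficient CARD9 for comparison with the wild-type protein in transfection studies of NF-κB signalling, although the record does not explicitly state this purpose.
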