Addgene plasmid #16254: pcDNA3 myc card9 mutant
Depositing lab: William Kaelin. Publication: pVHL Acts as an adaptor to promote the inhibitory phosphorylation of the NF-kappaB agonist Card9 by CK2. Yang H, Minamishima YA, Yan Q, Schlisio S, Ebert BL, Zhang X, Zhang L, Kim WY, Olumi AF, Kaelin WG. Mol Cell. 2007 Oct 12. 28(1):15-27. 10.1016/j.molcel.2007.09.010 PubMed 17936701.
Backbone
  Vector backbone: pcDNA3
  Backbone manufacturer: Invitrogen
  Backbone size w/o insert (bp): 5446
  Vector type: Mammalian Expression
  Selectable markers: Neomycin (select with G418)
Growth in bacteria
  Bacterial resistance: Ampicillin, 100 μg/mL
  Growth temperature: 37°C
  Growth strain: DH5alpha
  Copy number: High Copy
Gene/Insert
  Gene/Insert name: card9 mutant (alt names: Card 9; caspase recruitment domain family, member 9)
  Species: H. sapiens (human)
  Insert size (bp): 1600
  Mutation: S528A, T531A, T533A, S536A
  GenBank ID: NM_052813
  Entrez Gene: CARD9 (a.k.a. CANDF2, IMD103, hCARD9)
  Tag / fusion protein: myc (N terminal on insert)
  Cloning method: Restriction Enzyme; 5′ cloning site BamHI / BglII (destroyed during cloning); 3′ cloning site EcoRI (not destroyed)
  Sequencing primers: 5′ T7
Terms and licenses: Academic/Nonprofit Terms; Industry Terms: Not Available to Industry
Depositor comments: Identical to pcDNA3-myc-card9, except contains S528A, T531A, T533A, S536A mutations.
How to cite: pcDNA3 myc card9 mutant was a gift from William Kaelin (Addgene plasmid # 16254 ; http://n2t.net/addgene:16254 ; RRID:Addgene_16254)
